>Addgene plasmid #219249 | SFFV-SOX7-Brd 319 | addgene full sequence | sequence record 449051 | Addgene NGS Result
ATTTATGCAGAGGCCGAGGCCGCCTCGGCCTCTGAGCTATTCCAGAAGTAGTGAGGAGGCTTTTTTGGAG
GCCTAGGGACGTACCCAATTCGCCCTATAGTGAGTCGTATTACGCGCGCTCACTGGCCGTCGTTTTACAA
CGTCGTGACTGGGAAAACCCTGGCGTTACCCAACTTAATCGCCTTGCAGCACATCCCCCTTTCGCCAGCT
GGCGTAATAGCGAAGAGGCCCGCACCGATCGCCCTTCCCAACAGTTGCGCAGCCTGAATGGCGAATGGG
[124 nt withheld, positions 280-403]
C
[91 nt withheld, positions 405-495]
A
[49 nt withheld, positions 497-545]
CCTTTGACGTTGGAGTCCACGTTCTTT
[37 nt withheld, positions 573-609]
ACCCTATCTCGGTCTATTCTTTTGATTTATAAGGGATTTTGCCGATTTCGGCCTATTGGTTAAAAAATGA
GCTGATTTAACAAAAATTTAACGCGAATTTTAACAAAATATTAACGCTTACAATTTAGGTGGCACTTTTC
GGGGAAATGTGCGCGGAACCCCTATTTGTTTATTTTTCTAAATACATTCAAATATGTATCCGCTCATGAG
ACAATAACCCTGATAAATGCTTCAATAATATTGAAAAAGGAAGAGTATGAGTATTCAACATTTCCGTGTC
GCCCTTATTCCCTTTTTTGCGGCATTTTGCCTTCCTGTTTTTGCTCACCCAGAAACGCTGGTGAAAGTAA
AAGATGCTGAAGATCAGTTGGGTGCACGAGTGGGTTACATCGAACTGGATCTCAACAGCGGTAAGATCCT
TGAGAGTTTTCGCCCCGAAGAACGTTTTCCAATGATGAGCACTTTTAAAGTTCTGCTATGTGGCGCGGTA
TTATCCCGTATTGACGCCGGGCAAGAGCAACTCGGTCGCCGCATACACTATTCTCAGAATGACTTGGTTG
AGTACTCACCAGTCACAGAAAAGCATCTTACGGATGGCATGACAGTAAGAGAATTATGCAGTGCTGCCAT
AACCATGAGTGATAACACTGCGGCCAACTTACTTCTGACAACGATCGGAGGACCGAAGGAGCTAACCGCT
TTTTTGCACAACATGGGGGATCATGTAACTCGCCTTGATCGTTGGGAACCGGAGCTGAATGAAGCCATAC
CAAACGACGAGCGTGACACCACGATGCCTGTAGCAATGGCAACAACGTTGCGCAAACTATTAACTGGCGA
ACTACTTACTCTAGCTTCCCGGCAACAATTAATAGACTGGATGGAGGCGGATAAAGTTGCAGGACCACTT
CTGCGCTCGGCCCTTCCGGCTGGCTGGTTTATTGCTGATAAATCTGGAGCCGGTGAGCGTGGGTCTCGCG
GTATCATTGCAGCACTGGGGCCAGATGGTAAGCCCTCCCGTATCGTAGTTATCTACACGACGGGGAGTCA
GGCAACTATGGATGAACGAAATAGACAGATCGCTGAGATAGGTGCCTCACTGATTAAGCATTGGTAACTG
TCAGACCAAGTTTACTCATATATACTTTAGATTGATTTAAAACTTCATTTTTAATTTAAAAGGATCTAGG
TGAAGATCCTTTTTGATAATCTCATGACCAAAATCCCTTAACGTGAGTTTTCGTTCCACTGAGCGTCAGA
CCCCGTAGAAAAGATCAAAGGATCTTCTTGAGATCCTTTTTTTCTGCGCGTAATCTGCTGCTTGCAAACA
AAAAAACCACCGCTACCAGCGGTGGTTTGTTTGCCGGATCAAGAGCTACCAACTCTTTTTCCGAAGGTAA
CTGGCTTCAGCAGAGCGCAGATACCAAATACTGTTCTTCTAGTGTAGCCGTAGTTAGGCCACCACTTCAA
GAACTCTGTAGCACCGCCTACATACCTCGCTCTGCTAATCCTGTTACCAGTGGCTGCTGCCAGTGGCGAT
AAGTCGTGTCTTACCGGGTTGGACTCAAGACGATAGTTACCGGATAAGGCGCAGCGGTCGGGCTGAACGG
GGGGTTCGTGCACACAGCCCAGCTTGGAGCGAACGACCTACACCGAACTGAGATACCTACAGCGTGAGCT
ATGAGAAAGCGCCACGCTTCCCGAAGGGAGAAAGGCGGACAGGTATCCGGTAAGCGGCAGGGTCGGAACA
GGAGAGCGCACGAGGGAGCTTCCAGGGGGAAACGCCTGGTATCTTTATAGTCCTGTCGGGTTTCGCCACC
TCTGACTTGAGCGTCGATTTTTGTGATGCTCGTCAGGGGGGCGGAGCCTATGGAAAAACGCCAGCAACGC
GGCCTTTTTACGGTTCCTGGCCTTTTGCTGGCCTTTTGCTCACATGTTCTTTCCTGCGTTATCCCCTGAT
TCTGTGGATAACCGTATTACCGCCTTTGAGTGAGCTGATACCGCTCGCCGCAGCCGAACGACCGAGCGCA
GCGAGTCAGTGAGCGAGGAAGCGGAAGAGCGCCCAATACGCAAACCGCCTCTCCCCGCGCGTTGGCCGAT
TCATTAATGCAGCTGGCACGACAGGTTTCCCGACTGGAAAGCGGGCAGTGAGCGCAACGCAATTAATGTG
AGTTAGCTCACTCATTAGGCACCCCAGGCTTTACACTTTATGCTTCCGGCTCGTATGTTGTGTGGAATTG
TGAGCGGATAACAATTTCACACAGGAAACAGCTATGACCATGATTACGCCAAGCGCGCAATTAACCCTCA
CTAAAGGGAACAAAAGCTGGAGCTGCAAGCTTAATGTAGTCTTATGCAATACTCTTGTAGTCTTGCAACA
TGGTAACGATGAGTTAGCAACATGCCTTACAAGGAGAGAAAAAGCACCGTGCATGCCGATTGGTGGAAGT
AAGGTGGTACGATCGTGCCTTATTAGGAAGGCAACAGACGGGTCTGACATGGATTGGACGAACCACTGAA
TTGCCGCATTGCAGAGATATTGTATTTAAGTGCCTAGCTCGATACATAAACGGGTCTCTCTGGTTAGACC
AGATCTGAGCCTGGGAGCTCTCTGGCTAACTAGGGAACCCACTGCTTAAGCCTCAATAAAGCTTGCCTTG
AGTGCTTCAAGTAGTGTGTGCCCGTCTGTTGTGTGACTCTGGTAACTAGAGATCCCTCAGACCCTTTTAG
TCAGTGTGGAAAATCTCTAGCAGTGGCGCCCGAACAGGGACTTGAAAGCGAAAGGGAAACCAGAGGAGCT
CTCTCGACGCAGGACTCGGCTTGCTGAAGCGCGCACGGCAAGAGGCGAGGGGCGGCGACTGGTGAGTACG
CCAAAAATTTTGACTAGCGGAGGCTAGAAGGAGAGAGATGGGTGCGAGAGCGTCAGTATTAAGCGGGGGA
GAATTAGATCGCGATGGGAAAAAATTCGGTTAAGGCCAGGGGGAAAGAAAAAATATAAATTAAAACATAT
AGTATGGGCAAGCAGGGAGCTAGAACGATTCGCAGTTAATCCTGGCCTGTTAGAAACATCAGAAGGCTGT
AGACAAATACTGGGACAGCTACAACCATCCCTTCAGACAGGATCAGAAGAACTTAGATCATTATATAATA
CAGTAGCAACCCTCTATTGTGTGCATCAAAGGATAGAGATAAAAGACACCAAGGAAGCTTTAGACAAGAT
AGAGGAAGAGCAAAACAAAAGTAAGACCACCGCACAGCAAGCGGCCGCTGATCTTCAGACCTGGAGGAGG
AGATATGAGGGACAATTGGAGAAGTGAATTATATAAATATAAAGTAGTAAAAATTGAACCATTAGGAGTA
GCACCCACCAAGGCAAAGAGAAGAGTGGTGCAGAGAGAAAAAAGAGCAGTGGGAATAGGAGCTTTGTTCC
TTGGGTTCTTGGGAGCAGCAGGAAGCACTATGGGCGCAGCGTCAATGACGCTGACGGTACAGGCCAGACA
ATTATTGTCTGGTATAGTGCAGCAGCAGAACAATTTGCTGAGGGCTATTGAGGCGCAACAGCATCTGTTG
CAACTCACAGTCTGGGGCATCAAGCAGCTCCAGGCAAGAATCCTGGCTGTGGAAAGATACCTAAAGGATC
AACAGCTCCTGGGGATTTGGGGTTGCTCTGGAAAACTCATTTGCACCACTGCTGTGCCTTGGAATGCTAG
TTGGAGTAATAAATCTCTGGAACAGATTTGGAATCACACGACCTGGATGGAGTGGGACAGAGAAATTAAC
AATTACACAAGCTTAATACACTCCTTAATTGAAGAATCGCAAAACCAGCAAGAAAAGAATGAACAAGAAT
TATTGGAATTAGATAAATGGGCAAGTTTGTGGAATTGGTTTAACATAACAAATTGGCTGTGGTATATAAA
ATTATTCATAATGATAGTAGGAGGCTTGGTAGGTTTAAGAATAGTTTTTGCTGTACTTTCTATAGTGAAT
AGAGTTAGGCAGGGATATTCACCATTATCGTTTCAGACCCACCTCCCAACCCCGAGGGGACCCGACAGGC
CCGAAGGAATAGAAGAAGAAGGTGGAGAGAGAGACAGAGACAGATCCATTCGATTAGTGAACGGATCTCG
ACGGTATCGGTTAACTTTTAAAAGAAAAGGGGGGATTGGGGGGTACAGTGCAGGGGAAAGAATAGTAGAC
ATAATAGCAACAGACATACAAACTAAAGAATTACAAAAACAAATTACAAAAATTCAAAATTTTATCGATC
ACGAGACTAGCCTCGAGCTGGCTGCAGTAACGCCATTTTGCAAGGCATGGAAAAATACCAAACCAAGAAT
AGAGAAGTTCAGATCAAGGGCGGGTACATGAAAATAGCTAACGTTGGGCCAAACAGGATATCTGCGGTGA
GCAGTTTCGGCCCCGGCCCGGGGCCAAGAACAGATGGTCACCGCAGTTTCGGCCCCGGCCCGAGGCCAAG
AACAGATGGTCCCCAGATATGGCCCAACCCTCAGCAGTTTCTTAAGACCCATCAGATGTTTCCAGGCTCC
CCCAAGGACCTGAAATGACCCTGCGCCTTATTTGAATTAACCAATCAGCCTGCTTCTCGCTTCTGTTCGC
GCGCTTCTGCTTCCCGAGCTCTATAAAAGAGCTCACAACCCCTCACTCGGCGCGCCAGTCCTCCGACAGA
CTGAGTCGGCCGGTCGAATCAAGCTTATCGATACCGTCGACGGATCCGCTAGCCCGCGGTTCGAA
[1164 nt withheld, positions 5365-6528]
TAGACCGGTCGGATCCCCCGGGCTGCAGGAATTCGAGCATCTTACCGCCATTTATTCCCATATTTGTTCT
GTTTTTCTTGATTTGGGTATACATTTAAATGTTAATAAAACAAAATGGTGGGGCAATCATTTACATTTTT
AGGGATATGTAATTACTAGTTCAGGTGTATTGCCACAAGACAAACATGTTAAGAAACTTTCCCGTTATTT
ACGCTCTGTTCCTGTTAATCAACCTCTGGATTACAAAATTTGTGAAAGATTGACTGATATTCTTAACTAT
GTTGCTCCTTTTACGCTGTGTGGATATGCTGCTTTAATGCCTCTGTATCATGCTATTGCTTCCCGTACGG
CTTTCGTTTTCTCCTCCTTGTATAAATCCTGGTTGCTGTCTCTTTATGAGGAGTTGTGGCCCGTTGTCCG
TCAACGTGGCGTGGTGTGCTCTGTGTTTGCTGACGCAACCCCCACTGGCTGGGGCATTGCCACCACCTGT
CAACTCCTTTCTGGGACTTTCGCTTTCCCCCTCCCGATCGCCACGGCAGAACTCATCGCCGCCTGCCTTG
CCCGCTGCTGGACAGGGGCTAGGTTGCTGGGCACTGATAATTCCGTGGTGTTGTCGGGGAAGCTGACGTC
CTTTGCAATTCGATATCAAGCTGTACCTTCTAGATGTACATTCATTGGAGCGCTTCTAGACCAATGACTT
ACAAGGCAGCTGTAGATCTTAGCCACTTTTTAAAAGAAAAGGGGGGACTGGAAGGGCTAATTCACTCCCA
ACGAAGACAAGATCTGCTTTTTGCTTGTACTGGGTCTCTCTGGTTAGACCAGATCTGAGCCTGGGAGCTC
TCTGGCTAACTAGGGAACCCACTGCTTAAGCCTCAATAAAGCTTGCCTTGAGTGCTTCAAGTAGTGTGTG
CCCGTCTGTTGTGTGACTCTGGTAACTAGAGATCCCTCAGACCCTTTTAGTCAGTGTGGAAAATCTCTAG
CAGTAGTAGTTCATGTCATCTTATTATTCAGTATTTATAACTTGCAAAGAAATGAATATCAGAGAGTGAG
AGGAACTTGTTTATTGCAGCTTATAATGGTTACAAATAAAGCAATAGCATCACAAATTTCACAAATAAAG
CATTTTTTTCACTGCATTCTAGTTGTGGTTTGTCCAAACTCATCAATGTATCTTATCATGTCTGGCTCTA
GCTATCCCGCCCCTAACTCCGCCCATCCCGCCCCTAACTCCGCCCAGTTCCGCCCATTCTCCGCCCCATG
GCTGACTAATTTTTTTT
Features (pLannotate 1.2.2; 29 found; start..end, strand, type, name):
     94..112     -  promoter       T7 promoter: promoter for bacteriophage T7 RNA polymerase
    120..275     +  CDS            lacZα (fragment): LacZα fragment of β-galactosidase; lacZ fragment
    280..708     +  rep_origin     f1 ori (sequence partly withheld): f1 bacteriophage origin of replication; arrow indicates direction of (+) strand synthesis
    761..865     +  promoter       AmpR promoter: bla
    866..1726    +  CDS            AmpR: β-lactamase; bla; confers resistance to ampicillin, carbenicillin, and related antibiotics
   1897..2485    +  rep_origin     ori: high-copy-number ColE1/pMB1/pBR322/pUC origin of replication
   2668..2760    +  CDS            lacI (fragment): lac repressor; lacI; The lac repressor binds to the lac operator to inhibit transcription in E. coli. This inhibition can be relieved by adding lactose or isopropyl-β-D-thiogalactopyranoside (IPTG).
   2773..2794    +  protein_bind   CAP binding site: CAP binding activates transcription in the presence of cAMP. E. coli catabolite activator protein
   2809..2839    +  promoter       lac promoter: promoter for the E. coli lac operon
   2847..2863    +  protein_bind   lac operator: The lac repressor binds to the lac operator to inhibit transcription in E. coli. This inhibition can be relieved by adding lactose or isopropyl-β-D-thiogalactopyranoside (IPTG). lac repressor encoded by lacI
   2908..2926    +  promoter       T3 promoter: promoter for bacteriophage T3 RNA polymerase
   2954..3180    +  promoter       RSV promoter: Rous sarcoma virus enhancer/promoter
   3181..3361    +  LTR            5' LTR (truncated): truncated 5' long terminal repeat (LTR) from HIV-1
   3408..3533    +  misc_feature   HIV-1 Ψ: packaging signal of human immunodeficiency virus type 1
   3517..3880    +  CDS            HIV-1 gag (fragment): gag protein from human immunodeficiency virus 1; gag
   4026..4259    +  misc_feature   RRE: The Rev response element (RRE) of HIV-1 allows for Rev-dependent mRNA export from the nucleus to the cytoplasm.
   4636..4736    +  CDS            Rev (fragment): human immunodeficiency virus 1 (HIV-1) Rev protein; rev; enhances nuclear export of unspliced and incompletely spliced viral mRNAs
   4755..4872    +  misc_feature   cPPT/CTS: central polypurine tract and central termination sequence of HIV-1
   4906..5307    +  promoter       SFFV promoter: spleen focus-forming virus long terminal repeat (LTR) promoter
   5317..5340    +  misc_feature   MCS (fragment): pBluescript multiple cloning site
   5365..6528    +  CDS            SOX7 (sequence withheld): SOX7_HUMAN - Experimental evidence at protein level: Swiss-Prot protein existence level 1. Binds to and activates the CDH5 promoter, hence plays a role in the transcriptional regulation of genes expressed in the hemogenic endothelium and blocks further differentiation into blood precursors (By similarity). May be required for the survival of both hematopoietic and endothelial precursors during specification (By similarity). Competes with GATA4 for binding and activation of the FGF3 promoter (By similarity). Represses Wnt/beta-catenin-stimulated transcription, probably by targeting CTNNB1 to pr
   6539..6564    +  misc_feature   MCS (fragment): pBluescript multiple cloning site
   6564..6623    +  CDS            S (fragment): HBSAG_WHV6 - Experimental evidence at transcript level: Swiss-Prot protein existence level 2. The middle envelope protein plays an important role in the budding of the virion. It is involved in the induction of budding in a nucleocapsid independent way. In this process the majority of envelope proteins bud to form subviral lipoprotein particles of 22 nm of diameter that do not contain a nucleocapsid (By similarity). From Woodchuck hepatitis B virus (isolate w64/pWS23) (WHV).
   6755..7158    +  misc_feature   WPRE: woodchuck hepatitis virus posttranscriptional regulatory element
   7216..7275    +  CDS            nef (fragment): NEF_HV1Z2 - Experimental evidence at protein level: Swiss-Prot protein existence level 1. Extracellular Nef protein targets CD4(+) T-lymphocytes for apoptosis by interacting with CXCR4 surface receptors. From Human immunodeficiency virus type 1 group M subtype D (isolate Z2/CDC-Z34) (HIV-1).
   7277..7510    +  LTR            3' LTR (ΔU3): self-inactivating 3' long terminal repeat (LTR) from HIV-1
   7582..7703    +  polyA_signal   SV40 poly(A) signal: SV40 polyadenylation signal
   7722..7743    +  rep_origin     SV40 ori (fragment): SV40 origin of replication
   7743..73      +  rep_origin     SV40 ori (across the origin): SV40 origin of replication
