[The description below was written by a language model from this plasmid's Addgene catalogue record and pLannotate feature annotations shown in this document.]
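Description:
SFFV-SOX7-Brd 319 is a lentiviral expression plasmid built on the SFFV-MCS backbone and carrying the human transcription factor SOX7 together with a construct-specific DNA barcode. It is propagated in E. coli through a high-copy ColE1/pUC-type origin and selected with ampicillin via the β-lactamase gene. The bacterial portion also retains an f1 origin and remnants of a pBluescript-style lacZα/lac promoter region flanked by T7 and T3 promoters.

The viral cassette has the layout of a third-generation, self-inactivating HIV-1 vector. An RSV promoter drives a truncated 5' LTR to produce the genomic RNA in packaging cells, followed by the Ψ packaging signal with a gag fragment, the Rev response element for Rev-dependent nuclear export, and the cPPT/CTS. Downstream, the spleen focus-forming virus (SFFV) promoter drives the SOX7 coding sequence, which was cloned by restriction enzymes into multiple cloning site remnants. A WPRE follows to enhance transcript stability and expression, and the cassette ends in a ΔU3 3' LTR that inactivates LTR promoter activity after integration, with an SV40 polyadenylation signal and SV40 origin sequence beyond it. According to the depositor, the barcode sits in an XbaI site after the WPRE, giving the order SFFV–transcription factor–WPRE–barcode. The barcode itself is not annotated in the feature table. No mammalian selection marker or fluorescent reporter is annotated.

The plasmid belongs to a barcoded transcription factor collection used for combinatorial screening in immune cell reprogramming. In pooled transductions, the barcode presumably serves to identify which factor a cell received.
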