Addgene plasmid #219249: SFFV-SOX7-Brd 319
Purpose: Transcription factor SOX7 with a specific barcode assigned.
Depositing lab: Filipe Pereira. Depositing organization: Center for Neuroscience and Cell Biology, University of Coimbra. Publication: A combinatorial transcription factor screening platform for immune cell reprogramming. Kurochkin I, Altman AR, Caiado I, Pertiga-Cabral D, Halitzki E, Minaeva M, Zimmermannova O, Henriques-Oliveira L, Klein D, Nair M, Oliveira D, Cajal LR, Knittel R, Feick C, Ringner M, Martin M, Cirovic B, Pires CF, Rosa FF, Sitnicka E, Theis FJ, Pereira CF. Cell Syst. 2026 Jan 21;17(1):101457. doi: 10.1016/j.cels.2025.101457. Epub 2026 Jan 14. PubMed 41539305.
Backbone
  Vector backbone: SFFV-MCS
  Backbone size w/o insert (bp): 6638
  Vector type: Lentiviral
Growth in bacteria
  Bacterial resistance: Ampicillin, 100 μg/mL
  Growth temperature: 37°C
  Growth strain: NEB Stable
  Copy number: High Copy
Gene/Insert
  Gene/Insert name: SOX7
  Species: H. sapiens (human)
  Insert size (bp): 1167
  Entrez Gene: SOX7
  Promoter: The spleen focus-forming virus (SFFV) promoter
  Cloning method: Restriction Enzyme; 5′ cloning site Bsp119I (not destroyed); 3′ cloning site BstHI (not destroyed)
Terms and licenses: Academic/Nonprofit Terms; Industry Terms: Not Available to Industry
Depositor comments: Barcode sequence cloned into XbaI restriction site. Design of plasmid is as follows: SFFV-[TF sequence]-WPRE-[Barcode sequence].
How to cite: SFFV-SOX7-Brd 319 was a gift from Filipe Pereira (Addgene plasmid # 219249 ; http://n2t.net/addgene:219249 ; RRID:Addgene_219249)
