>Addgene plasmid #219249 | SFFV-SOX7-Brd 319 | depositor partial sequence | sequence record 428227 | TF ORF
[1164 nt withheld, positions 1-1164]
TAG
