>Addgene plasmid #219249 | SFFV-SOX7-Brd 319 | depositor partial sequence | sequence record 428228 | Barcode sequence
TGTACATTCATTGGAGCGCT
